>Addgene plasmid #74906 | pPB-CAG-Klf4-pA-pgk-hph | depositor full sequence | sequence record 147137 | Full plasmid sequence
TTGTACAAAGTGGTGATAGCTTGGCGTAATCATGGTCATAGCTGTTTCCTGTGTGAAATTGTTATCCGCT
CACAATTCCACACAACATACGAGCCGGAAGCATAAAGTGTAAAGCCTGGGGTGCCTAATGAGTGAGCTAA
CTCACATTAATTGCGTTGCGCTCACTGCCCGCTTTCCAGTCGGGAAACCTGTCGTGCCAGCGGATCAGCC
TCGACTGTGCCTTCTAGTTGCCAGCCATCTGTTGTTTGCCCCTCCCCCGTGCCTTCCTTGACCCTGGAAG
GTGCCACTCCCACTGTCCTTTCCTAATAAAATGAGGAAATTGCATCGCATTGTCTGAGTAGGTGTCATTC
TATTCTGGGGGGTGGGGTGGGGCAGGACAGCAAGGGGGAGGATTGGGAAGACAATAGCAGGCATGCTGGG
GATGCGGTGGGCTCTATGGCTTCTGAGGCGGAAAGAACCAGCTGGGGCTCGAGATCCACTAGTTCTAGCC
TCGAGGCTAGAGCGGCCGCGTCGAGATAACTTCGTATAATGTATGCTATACGAAGTTATGTTTTGTTACT
TTATAGAAGAAATTTTGAGTTTTTGTTTTTTTTTAATAAATAAATAAACATAAATAAATTGTTTGTTGAA
TTTATTATTAGTATGTAAGTGTAAATATAATAAAACTTAATATCTATTCAAATTAATAAATAAACGTCAA
TTTTACGCATGATTATCTTTAACGTACGTCACAATATGATTATCTTTCTAGGGTTAAAGAGCTCCAATTC
GCCCTATAGTGAGTCGTATTACGCGCGCTCACTGGCCGTCGTTTTACAACGTCGTGACTGGGAAAACCCT
GGCGTTACCCAACTTAATCGCCTTGCAGCACATCCCCCTTTCGCCAGCTGGCGTAATAGCGAAGAGGCCC
GCACCGATCGCCCTTCCCAACAGTTGCGCAGCCTGAATGGCGAATGGG
[124 nt withheld, positions 959-1082]
C
[91 nt withheld, positions 1084-1174]
A
[49 nt withheld, positions 1176-1224]
CCTTTGACGTTGGAGTCCACGTTCTTT
[37 nt withheld, positions 1252-1288]
ACCCTATCTCGGTCTATTCTTTTGATTTATAAGGGATTTTGCCGATTTCGGCCTATTGGTTAAAAAATGA
GCTGATTTAACAAAAATTTAACGCGAATTTTAACAAAATATTAACGCTTACAATTTAGGTGGCACTTTTC
GGGGAAATGTGCGCGGAACCCCTATTTGTTTATTTTTCTAAATACATTCAAATATGTATCCGCTCATGAG
ACAATAACCCTGATAAATGCTTCAATAATATTGAAAAAGGAAGAGTATGAGTATTCAACATTTCCGTGTC
GCCCTTATTCCCTTTTTTGCGGCATTTTGCCTTCCTGTTTTTGCTCACCCAGAAACGCTGGTGAAAGTAA
AAGATGCTGAAGATCAGTTGGGTGCACGAGTGGGTTACATCGAACTGGATCTCAACAGCGGTAAGATCCT
TGAGAGTTTTCGCCCCGAAGAACGTTTTCCAATGATGAGCACTTTTAAAGTTCTGCTATGTGGCGCGGTA
TTATCCCGTATTGACGCCGGGCAAGAGCAACTCGGTCGCCGCATACACTATTCTCAGAATGACTTGGTTG
AGTACTCACCAGTCACAGAAAAGCATCTTACGGATGGCATGACAGTAAGAGAATTATGCAGTGCTGCCAT
AACCATGAGTGATAACACTGCGGCCAACTTACTTCTGACAACGATCGGAGGACCGAAGGAGCTAACCGCT
TTTTTGCACAACATGGGGGATCATGTAACTCGCCTTGATCGTTGGGAACCGGAGCTGAATGAAGCCATAC
CAAACGACGAGCGTGACACCACGATGCCTGTAGCAATGGCAACAACGTTGCGCAAACTATTAACTGGCGA
ACTACTTACTCTAGCTTCCCGGCAACAATTAATAGACTGGATGGAGGCGGATAAAGTTGCAGGACCACTT
CTGCGCTCGGCCCTTCCGGCTGGCTGGTTTATTGCTGATAAATCTGGAGCCGGTGAGCGTGGGTCTCGCG
GTATCATTGCAGCACTGGGGCCAGATGGTAAGCCCTCCCGTATCGTAGTTATCTACACGACGGGGAGTCA
GGCAACTATGGATGAACGAAATAGACAGATCGCTGAGATAGGTGCCTCACTGATTAAGCATTGGTAACTG
TCAGACCAAGTTTACTCATATATACTTTAGATTGATTTAAAACTTCATTTTTAATTTAAAAGGATCTAGG
TGAAGATCCTTTTTGATAATCTCATGACCAAAATCCCTTAACGTGAGTTTTCGTTCCACTGAGCGTCAGA
CCCCGTAGAAAAGATCAAAGGATCTTCTTGAGATCCTTTTTTTCTGCGCGTAATCTGCTGCTTGCAAACA
AAAAAACCACCGCTACCAGCGGTGGTTTGTTTGCCGGATCAAGAGCTACCAACTCTTTTTCCGAAGGTAA
CTGGCTTCAGCAGAGCGCAGATACCAAATACTGTCCTTCTAGTGTAGCCGTAGTTAGGCCACCACTTCAA
GAACTCTGTAGCACCGCCTACATACCTCGCTCTGCTAATCCTGTTACCAGTGGCTGCTGCCAGTGGCGAT
AAGTCGTGTCTTACCGGGTTGGACTCAAGACGATAGTTACCGGATAAGGCGCAGCGGTCGGGCTGAACGG
GGGGTTCGTGCACACAGCCCAGCTTGGAGCGAACGACCTACACCGAACTGAGATACCTACAGCGTGAGCT
ATGAGAAAGCGCCACGCTTCCCGAAGGGAGAAAGGCGGACAGGTATCCGGTAAGCGGCAGGGTCGGAACA
GGAGAGCGCACGAGGGAGCTTCCAGGGGGAAACGCCTGGTATCTTTATAGTCCTGTCGGGTTTCGCCACC
TCTGACTTGAGCGTCGATTTTTGTGATGCTCGTCAGGGGGGCGGAGCCTATGGAAAAACGCCAGCAACGC
GGCCTTTTTACGGTTCCTGGCCTTTTGCTGGCCTTTTGCTCACATGTTCTTTCCTGCGTTATCCCCTGAT
TCTGTGGATAACCGTATTACCGCCTTTGAGTGAGCTGATACCGCTCGCCGCAGCCGAACGACCGAGCGCA
GCGAGTCAGTGAGCGAGGAAGCGGAAGAGCGCCCAATACGCAAACCGCCTCTCCCCGCGCGTTGGCCGAT
TCATTAATGCAGCTGGCACGACAGGTTTCCCGACTGGAAAGCGGGCAGTGAGCGCAACGCAATTAATGTG
AGTTAGCTCACTCATTAGGCACCCCAGGCTTTACACTTTATGCTTCCGGCTCGTATGTTGTGTGGAATTG
TGAGCGGATAACAATTTCACACAGGAAACAGCTATGACCATGATTACGCCAAGCGCGCAATTAACCCTCA
CTAAAGGGAACAAAAGCTGGGTACCTTAACCCTAGAAAGATAGTCTGCGTAAAATTGACGCATGCATTCT
TGAAATATTGCTCTCTCTTTCTAAATAGCGCGAATCCGTCGCTGTGCATTTAGGACATCTCAGTCGCCGC
TTGGAGCTCCCGTGAGGCGTGCTTGTCAATGCGGTAAGTGTCACTGATTTTGAACTATAACGACCGCGTG
AGTCAAAATGACGCATGATTATCTTTTACGTGACTTTTAAGATTTAACTCATACGATAATTATATTGTTA
TTTCATGTTCTACTTACGTGATAACTTATTATATATATATTTTCTTGTTATAGATATCCAACTATGAAAC
ATTATCATAAAGCAATAGTAAAGAGCCTTCAGTAAAGAGCAGGCATTTATCTAATCCCACCCCACCCCCA
CCCCCGTAGCTCCAATCCTTCCATTCAAAATGTAGGTACTCTGTTCTCACCCTTCTTAACAAAGTATGAC
AGGAAAAAACTTCCATGTGGACATCTTTATTGTTTAATAGATCATCAATTTCTCGACTATTCCTTTGCCC
TCGGACGAGTGCTGGGGCGTCGGTTTCCACTATCGGCGAGTACTTCTACACAGCCATCGGTCCAGACGGC
CGCGCTTCTGCGGGCGATTTGTGTACGCCCGACAGTCCCGGCTCCGGATCGGACGATTGCGTCGCATCGA
CCCTGCGCCCAAGCTGCATCATCGAAATTGCCGTCAACCAAGCTCTGATAGAGTTGGTCAAGACCAATGC
GGAGCATATACGCCCGGAGCCGCGGCGATCCTGCAAGCTCCGGATGCCTCCGCTCGAAGTAGCGCGTCTG
CTGCTCCATACAAGCCAACCACGGCCTCCAGAAGAAGATGTTGGCGACCTCGTATTGGGAATCCCCGAAC
ATCGCCTCGCTCCAGTCAATGACCGCTGTTATGCGGCCATTGTCCGTCAGGACATTGTTGGAGCCGAAAT
CCGCGTGCACGAGGTGCCGGACTTCGGGGCAGTCCTCGGCCCAAAGCATCAGCTCATCGAGAGCCTGCGC
GACGGACGCACTGACGGTGTCGTCCATCACAGTTTGCCAGTGATACACATGGGGATCAGCAATCGCGCAT
ATGAAATCACGCCATGTAGTGTATTGACCGATTCCTTGCGGTCCGAATGGGCCGAACCCGCTCGTCTGGC
TAAGATCGGCCGCAGCGATCGCATCCATGGCCTCCGCGACCGGCTGCAGAACAGCGGGCAGTTCGGTTTC
AGGCAGGTCTTGCAACGTGACACCCTGTGCACGGCGGGAGATGCAATAGGTCAGGCTCTCGCTGAATTCC
CCAATGTCAAGCACTTCCGGAATCGGGAGCGCGGCCGATGCAAAGTGCCGATAAACATAACGATCTTTGT
AGAAACCATCGGCGCAGCTATTTACCCGCAGGACATATCCACGCCCTCCTACATCGAAGCTGAAAGCACG
AGATTCTTCGCCCTCCGAGAGCTGCATCAGGTCGGAGACGCTGTCGAACTTTTCGATCAGAAACTTCTCG
ACAGACGTCGCGGTGAGTTCAGGCTTTTTCATGGTGGCGGCTGGATCGGTCGAAAGGCCCGGAGATGAGG
AAGAGGAGAACAGCGCGGCAGACGTGCGCTTTTGAAGCGTGCGAGAATGCCGGGCCTCCGGAGGACCTTC
GGGCGCCCGCCCCGCCCCTGAGCCCGCCCCTGAGCCCGCCCCCGGACCCACCCCTTCCCAGCCTCTGAGC
CCAGAAAGCGAAGGAGCAAAGCTGCTATTGGCCGCTGCCCCAAAGGCCTACCCGCTTCCATTGCTCAGCG
GTGCTGTCCATCTGCACGAGACTAGTGAGACGTGCTACTTCCATTTGTCACGTCCTGCACGACGCGAGCT
GCGGGGCGGGGGGGAACTTCCTGACTAGGGGAGGAGTAGAAGGTGGCGCGAAGGGGCCACCAAAGAACGG
AGCCGGTTGGCGCCTACCGGTGGATGTGGAATGTGTGCGAGGCCAGAGGCCACTTGTGTAGCGCCAAGTG
CCAGCGGGGCTGCTAAAGCGCATGCTCCAGACTGCCTTGGGAAAAGCGCCTCCCCTACCCGGTAGAATTC
ATCGATGATATCATAACTTCGTATAATGTATGCTATACGAAGTTATGCGGCCCTCGAGGTCGACATTGAT
TATTGACTAGTTATTAATAGTAATCAATTACGGGGTCATTAGTTCATAGCCCATATATGGAGTTCCGCGT
TACATAACTTACGGTAAATGGCCCGCCTGGCTGACCGCCCAACGACCCCCGCCCATTGACGTCAATAATG
ACGTATGTTCCCATAGTAACGCCAATAGGGACTTTCCATTGACGTCAATGGGTGGACTATTTACGGTAAA
CTGCCCACTTGGCAGTACATCAAGTGTATCATATGCCAAGTACGCCCCCTATTGACGTCAATGACGGTAA
ATGGCCCGCCTGGCATTATGCCCAGTACATGACCTTATGGGACTTTCCTACTTGGCAGTACATCTACGTA
TTAGTCATCGCTATTACCATGGGTCGAGGTGAGCCCCACGTTCTGCTTCACTCTCCCCATCTCCCCCCCC
TCCCCACCCCCAATTTTGTATTTATTTATTTTTTAATTATTTTGTGCAGCGATGGGGGCGGGGGGGGGGG
GGGCGCGCGCCAGGCGGGGCGGGGCGGGGCGAGGGGCGGGGCGGGGCGAGGCGGAGAGGTGCGGCGGCAG
CCAATCAGAGCGGCGCGCTCCGAAAGTTTCCTTTTATGGCGAGGCGGCGGCGGCGGCGGCCCTATAAAAA
GCGAAGCGCGCGGCGGGCGGGAGTCGCTGCGTTGCCTTCGCCCCGTGCCCCGCTCCGCGCCGCCTCGCGC
CGCCCGCCCCGGCTCTGACTGACCGCGTTACTCCCACAGGTGAGCGGGCGGGACGGCCCTTCTCCTCCGG
GCTGTAATTAGCGCTTGGTTTAATGACGGCTCGTTTCTTTTCTGTGGCTGCGTGAAAGCCTTAAAGGGCT
CCGGGAGGGCCCTTTGTGCGGGGGGGAGCGGCTCGGGGGGTGCGTGCGTGTGTGTGTGCGTGGGGAGCGC
CGCGTGCGGCCCGCGCTGCCCGGCGGCTGTGAGCGCTGCGGGCGCGGCGCGGGGCTTTGTGCGCTCCGCG
TGTGCGCGAGGGGAGCGCGGCCGGGGGCGGTGCCCCGCGGTGCGGGGGGGCTGCGAGGGGAACAAAGGCT
GCGTGCGGGGTGTGTGCGTGGGGGGGTGAGCAGGGGGTGTGGGCGCGGCGGTCGGGCTGTAACCCCCCCC
TGCACCCCCCTCCCCGAGTTGCTGAGCACGGCCCGGCTTCGGGTGCGGGGCTCCGTGCGGGGCGTGGCGC
GGGGCTCGCCGTGCCGGGCGGGGGGTGGCGGCAGGTGGGGGTGCCGGGCGGGGCGGGGCCGCCTCGGGCC
GGGGAGGGCTCGGGGGAGGGGCGCGGCGGCCCCGGAGCGCCGGCGGCTGTCGAGGCGCGGCGAGCCGCAG
CCATTGCCTTTTATGGTAATCGTGCGAGAGGGCGCAGGGACTTCCTTTGTCCCAAATCTGGCGGAGCCGA
AATCTGGGAGGCGCCGCCGCACCCCCTCTAGCGGGCGCGGGCGAAGCGGTGCGGCGCCGGCAGGAAGGAA
ATGGGCGGGGAGGGCCTTCGTGCGTCGCCGCGCCGCCGTCCCCTTCTCCATCTCCAGCCTCGGGGCTGCC
GCAGGGGGACGGCTGCCTTCGGGGGGGACGGGGCAGGGCGGGGTTCGGCTTCTGGCGTGTGACCGGCGGC
TCTAGAGCCTCTGCTAACCATGTTCATGCCTTCTTCTTTTTCCTACAGCTCCTGGGCAACGTGCTGGTTA
TTGTGCTGTCTCATCATTTTGGCAAAGAATTCCTCGACGGTATCGATAAGCTATCACAAGTTTGTACAAA
AAAGCAGGCTCCGCGGCCGCCCCCTTCACCATGGCTGTCAGCGACGCTCTGCTCCCGTCCTTCTCCACGT
TCGCGTCCGGCCCGGCGGGAAGGGAGAAGACACTGCGTCCAGCAGGTGCCCCGACTAACCGTTGGCGTGA
GGAACTCTCTCACATGAAGCGACTTCCCCCACTTCCCGGCCGCCCCTACGACCTGGCGGCGACGGTGGCC
ACAGACCTGGAGAGTGGCGGAGCTGGTGCAGCTTGCAGCAGTAACAACCCGGCCCTCCTAGCCCGGAGGG
AGACCGAGGAGTTCAACGACCTCCTGGACCTAGACTTTATCCTTTCCAACTCGCTAACCCACCAGGAATC
GGTGGCCGCCACCGTGACCACCTCGGCGTCAGCTTCATCCTCGTCTTCCCCAGCGAGCAGCGGCCCTGCC
AGCGCGCCCTCCACCTGCAGCTTCAGCTATCCGATCCGGGCCGGGGGTGACCCGGGCGTGGCTGCCAGCA
ACACAGGTGGAGGGCTCCTCTACAGCCGAGAATCTGCGCCACCTCCCACGGCCCCCTTCAACCTGGCGGA
CATCAATGACGTGAGCCCCTCGGGCGGCTTCGTGGCTGAGCTCCTGCGGCCGGAGTTGGACCCAGTATAC
ATTCCGCCACAGCAGCCTCAGCCGCCAGGTGGCGGGCTGATGGGCAAGTTTGTGCTGAAGGCGTCTCTGA
CCACCCCTGGCAGCGAGTACAGCAGCCCTTCGGTCATCAGTGTTAGCAAAGGAAGCCCAGACGGCAGCCA
CCCCGTGGTAGTGGCGCCCTACAGCGGTGGCCCGCCGCGCATGTGCCCCAAGATTAAGCAAGAGGCGGTC
CCGTCCTGCACGGTCAGCCGGTCCCTAGAGGCCCATTTGAGCGCTGGACCCCAGCTCAGCAACGGCCACC
GGCCCAACACACACGACTTCCCCCTGGGGCGGCAGCTCCCCACCAGGACTACCCCTACACTGAGTCCCGA
GGAACTGCTGAACAGCAGGGACTGTCACCCTGGCCTGCCTCTTCCCCCAGGATTCCATCCCCATCCGGGG
CCCAACTACCCTCCTTTCCTGCCAGACCAGATGCAGTCACAAGTCCCCTCTCTCCATTATCAAGAGCTCA
TGCCACCGGGTTCCTGCCTGCCAGAGGAGCCCAAGCCAAAGAGGGGAAGAAGGTCGTGGCCCCGGAAAAG
AACAGCCACCCACACTTGTGACTATGCAGGCTGTGGCAAAACCTATACCAAGAGTTCTCATCTCAAGGCA
CACCTGCGAACTCACACAGGCGAGAAACCTTACCACTGTGACTGGGACGGCTGTGGGTGGAAATTCGCCC
GCTCCGATGAACTGACCAGGCACTACCGCAAACACACAGGGCACCGGCCCTTTCAGTGCCAGAAGTGCGA
CAGGGCCTTTTCCAGGTCGGACCACCTTGCCTTACACATGAAGAGGCACTTTTAAATCCCACGTAGTGGA
TGTAAGGGTGGGCGCGCCGACCCAGCTTTC
Features (pLannotate 1.2.2; 29 found; start..end, strand, type, name):
     59..75      -  protein_bind   lac operator: The lac repressor binds to the lac operator to inhibit transcription in E. coli. This inhibition can be relieved by adding lactose or isopropyl-β-D-thiogalactopyranoside (IPTG). lac repressor encoded by lacI
     83..113     -  promoter       lac promoter: promoter for the E. coli lac operon
    128..149     -  protein_bind   CAP binding site: CAP binding activates transcription in the presence of cAMP. E. coli catabolite activator protein
    162..201     -  CDS            lacI (fragment): lac repressor; lacI; The lac repressor binds to the lac operator to inhibit transcription in E. coli. This inhibition can be relieved by adding lactose or isopropyl-β-D-thiogalactopyranoside (IPTG).
    215..439     +  polyA_signal   bGH poly(A) signal: bovine growth hormone polyadenylation signal
    443..464     +  promoter       SV40 promoter (fragment): SV40 enhancer and early promoter
    516..549     -  protein_bind   loxP: Cre-mediated recombination occurs in the 8-bp core sequence (GCATACAT). Cre recombinase
    773..791     -  promoter       T7 promoter: promoter for bacteriophage T7 RNA polymerase
    799..954     +  CDS            lacZα (fragment): LacZα fragment of β-galactosidase; lacZ fragment
    959..1387    +  rep_origin     f1 ori (sequence partly withheld): f1 bacteriophage origin of replication; arrow indicates direction of (+) strand synthesis
   1440..1544    +  promoter       AmpR promoter: bla
   1545..2405    +  CDS            AmpR: β-lactamase; bla; confers resistance to ampicillin, carbenicillin, and related antibiotics
   2576..3164    +  rep_origin     ori: high-copy-number ColE1/pMB1/pBR322/pUC origin of replication
   3347..3439    +  CDS            lacI (fragment): lac repressor; lacI; The lac repressor binds to the lac operator to inhibit transcription in E. coli. This inhibition can be relieved by adding lactose or isopropyl-β-D-thiogalactopyranoside (IPTG).
   3452..3473    +  protein_bind   CAP binding site: CAP binding activates transcription in the presence of cAMP. E. coli catabolite activator protein
   3488..3518    +  promoter       lac promoter: promoter for the E. coli lac operon
   3526..3542    +  protein_bind   lac operator: The lac repressor binds to the lac operator to inhibit transcription in E. coli. This inhibition can be relieved by adding lactose or isopropyl-β-D-thiogalactopyranoside (IPTG). lac repressor encoded by lacI
   3587..3605    +  promoter       T3 promoter: promoter for bacteriophage T3 RNA polymerase
   3931..4141    -  polyA_signal   PGK poly(A) signal (fragment): mouse phosphoglycerate kinase 1 polyadenylation signal
   4145..5170    -  CDS            HygR: aminoglycoside phosphotransferase from E. coli; aph(4)-Ia; confers resistance to hygromycin
   5189..5688    -  promoter       PGK promoter: mouse phosphoglycerate kinase 1 promoter
   5711..5744    -  protein_bind   loxP: Cre-mediated recombination occurs in the 8-bp core sequence (GCATACAT). Cre recombinase
   5760..6139    +  enhancer       CMV enhancer: human cytomegalovirus immediate early enhancer
   6142..6417    +  promoter       chicken β-actin promoter: No description available
   6418..7426    +  intron         chimeric intron: chimera between introns from chicken β-actin and rabbit β-globin
   7482..7500    -  misc_feature   MCS (fragment): pBluescript multiple cloning site
   7504..7528    +  protein_bind   attB1: mutant version of attB; recombination site for the Gateway® BP reaction BP Clonase™
   7549..8970    +  CDS            Klf4: KLF4_MOUSE - Also known as Ezf, Gklf, Zie. Experimental evidence at protein level: Swiss-Prot protein existence level 1. Transcription factor; can act both as activator and as repressor. Binds the 5'-CACCC-3' core sequence. Binds to the promoter region of its own gene and can activate its own transcription. Regulates the expression of key transcription factors during embryonic development. Plays an important role in maintaining embryonic stem cells, and in preventing their differentiation. Required for establishing the barrier function of the skin and for postnatal maturation and maintenance o
   9008..14      -  protein_bind   attB2 (across the origin): mutant version of attB; recombination site for the Gateway® BP reaction BP Clonase™
