[The description below was written by a language model from this plasmid's Addgene catalogue record and pLannotate feature annotations shown in this document.]
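Description:
pPB-CAG-Klf4-pA-pgk-hph is a 9,018-nt mammalian expression plasmid built on the pPB-CAG backbone for constitutive expression of mouse Klf4. In bacteria it is carried on a pBluescript-like scaffold with a high-copy ColE1/pUC origin, an f1 origin, and an ampicillin resistance gene. Remnants of lac regulatory elements, lacZα, and T3/T7 promoters reflect this cloning-vector ancestry. The "PB" in the name suggests a piggyBac transposon design for genomic integration. However, the automated feature table does not annotate any transposon terminal repeats, so this cannot be confirmed from the record.

The payload is the Klf4 coding sequence driven by the CAG promoter, here annotated as its three parts: the CMV immediate-early enhancer, the chicken β-actin promoter, and a chimeric β-actin/β-globin intron. Together these give strong, broadly active transcription in mammalian cells. The open reading frame is flanked by attB1 and attB2 sites, which indicates it was probably introduced by Gateway recombination, although the catalogue lists the cloning method as unknown. It is followed by a bovine growth hormone polyadenylation signal.

Immediately upstream of CAG and in the opposite orientation sits a hygromycin resistance cassette, with the mouse PGK promoter, HygR, and a PGK poly(A) signal, for selecting stably transfected cells. Two loxP sites in the same orientation are annotated, one between the PGK and CAG promoters and one downstream of the bGH poly(A). They therefore bracket the CAG-Klf4 expression unit, which in principle would allow Cre-mediated excision of the transgene.

Klf4 is a transcription factor involved in maintaining embryonic stem cells. The associated publication concerns induction of pluripotency, which is consistent with use of the plasmid for sustained Klf4 expression in reprogramming experiments.
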