Addgene plasmid #74906: pPB-CAG-Klf4-pA-pgk-hph
Purpose: Mammalian expression of mKlf4
Depositing lab: Jose Silva. Depositing organization: University of Cambridge. Publication: MBD3/NuRD facilitates induction of pluripotency in a context-dependent manner. dos Santos RL, Tosti L, Radzisheuskaya A, Caballero IM, Kaji K, Hendrich B, Silva JC. Cell Stem Cell. 2014 Jul 3;15(1):102-10. doi: 10.1016/j.stem.2014.04.019. Epub 2014 May 15. PubMed 24835571.
Backbone
  Vector backbone: pPB-CAG
  Vector type: Mammalian Expression
  Selectable markers: Hygromycin
Growth in bacteria
  Bacterial resistance: Ampicillin, 100 μg/mL
  Growth temperature: 37°C
  Growth strain: DH5alpha
  Copy number: Unknown
Gene/Insert
  Gene/Insert name: Klf4
  Species: M. musculus (mouse)
  Entrez Gene: Klf4 (a.k.a. EZF, Gklf, Zie)
  Promoter: CAG
  Cloning method: Unknown
  Sequencing primers: 5′ unknown; 3′ unknown
Terms and licenses: Academic/Nonprofit Terms; Industry Terms: Not Available to Industry
How to cite: pPB-CAG-Klf4-pA-pgk-hph was a gift from Jose Silva (Addgene plasmid # 74906 ; http://n2t.net/addgene:74906 ; RRID:Addgene_74906)
