>Addgene plasmid #74906 | pPB-CAG-Klf4-pA-pgk-hph | addgene partial sequence | sequence record 147088 | pLEXmLIC-Fwd 5'-TAGAGCCTCTGCTAACCATGTTCATGCC-3'
TGGGCAACGTGCTGGTTATTGTGCTGTCTCATCATTTTGGCAAAGAATTCCTCGACGGTATCGATAAGCT
ATCACAAGTTTGTACAAAAAAGCAGGCTCCGCGGCCGCCCCCTTCACCATGGCTGTCAGCGACGCTCTGC
TCCCGTCCTTCTCCACGTTCGCGTCCGGCCCGGCGGGAAGGGAGAAGACACTGCGTCCAGCAGGTGCCCC
GACTAACCGTTGGCGTGAGGAACTCTCTCACATGAAGCGACTTCCCCCACTTCCCGGCCGCCCCTACGAC
CTGGCGGCGACGGTGGCCACAGACCTGGAGAGTGGCGGAGCTGGTGCAGCTTGCAGCAGTAACAACCCGG
CCCTCCTAGCCCGGAGGGAGACCGAGGAGTTCAACGACCTCCTGGACCTAGACTTTATCCTTTCCAACTC
GCTAACCCACCAGGAATCGGTGGCCGCCACCGTGACCACCTCGGCGTCAGCTTCATCCTCGTCTTCCCCA
GCGAGCAGCGGCCCTGCCAGCGCGCCCTCCACCTGCAGCTTCAGCTATCCGATCCGGGCCGGGGGTGACC
CGGGCGTGGCTGCCAGCAACACAGGTGGAGGGCTCCTCTACAGCCGAGAATCTGCGCCACCTCCCACGGC
CCCCTTCAACCTGGCGGACATCAATGACGTGAGCCCCTCGGGCGGCTTCGTGGCTGAGCTCCTGCGGCCG
GAGTTGGACCCAGTATACATTCCGCCACAGCAGCCTCAGCCGCCAGGTGGCGGGCTGATGGGCAAGTTTG
TGCTGAAGGCGTCTCTGACCACCCCTGGCAGCGAGTACAGCAGCCCTTCGGTCATCAGTGTTAGCAAAGG
AAGCCCAGACGGCAGCCACCCCGTGGTAGTGGCGCCCTACAGCGGTGGCCCGCCGCGCATGTGCCCCAAG
ATTAAGCAAGAGGCGGTCCCGTCCTGCACGGTCAGCCGGTCCCTA
