>Addgene plasmid #74906 | pPB-CAG-Klf4-pA-pgk-hph | addgene partial sequence | sequence record 147089 | BGH-rev 5'-TAGAAGGCACAGTCGAGG-3'
AAGCGGGCAGTGAGCGCAACGCAATTAATGTGAGTTAGCTCACTCATTAGGCACCCCAGGCTTTACACTT
TATGCTTCCGGCTCGTATGTTGTGTGGAATTGTGAGCGGATAACAATTTCACACAGGAAACAGCTATGAC
CATGATTACGCCAAGCTATCACCACTTTGTACAAGAAAGCTGGGTCGGCGCGCCCACCCTTACATCCACT
ACGTGGGATTTAAAAGTGCCTCTTCATGTGTAAGGCAAGGTGGTCCGACCTGGAAAAGGCCCTGTCGCAC
TTCTGGCACTGAAAGGGCCGGTGCCCTGTGTGTTTGCGGTAGTGCCTGGTCAGTTCATCGGAGCGGGCGA
ATTTCCACCCACAGCCGTCCCAGTCACAGTGGTAAGGTTTCTCGCCTGTGTGAGTTCGCAGGTGTGCCTT
GAGATGAGAACTCTTGGTATAGGTTTTGCCACAGCCTGCATAGTCACAAGTGTGGGTGGCTGTTCTTTTC
CGGGGCCACGACCTTCTTCCCCTCTTTGGCTTGGGCTCCTCTGGCAGGCAGGAACCCGGTGGCATGAGCT
CTTGATAATGGAGAGAGGGGACTTGTGACTGCATCTGGTCTGGCAGGAAAGGAGGGTAGTTGGGCCCCGG
ATGGGGATGGAATCCTGGGGGAAGAGGCAGGCCAGGGTGACAGTCCCTGCTGTTCAGCAGTTCCTCGGGA
CTCAGTGTAGGGGTAGTCCTGGTGGGGAGCTGCCGCCCCAGGGGGAAGTCGTGTGTGTTGGGCCGGTGGC
CGTTGCTGAGCTGGGGTCCAGCGCTCAAATGGGCCTCTAGGGACCGGCTGACCGTGCAGGACGGGACCGC
CTCTTGCTTAATCTTGGGGCACATGCGCGGCGGGCCACCGCTGTAGGGCGCCACTACCACGGGGTGGCTG
CCGTCTGGGCTTCCTTTGCTAACACTGATGAC
